Addgene plasmid #224447: kiCAP-AAV-MyoAAV3F
Purpose: Rep/Cap plasmid for the production of MyoAAV 3F, a muscle-tropic AAV capsid in mice and macaques.
Depositing lab: Pardis Sabeti. Depositing organization: Broad Institute. Publication: Directed evolution of a family of AAV capsid variants enabling potent muscle-directed gene delivery across species. Tabebordbar M, Lagerborg KA, Stanton A, King EM, Ye S, Tellez L, Krunnfusz A, Tavakoli S, Widrick JJ, Messemer KA, Troiano EC, Moghadaszadeh B, Peacker BL, Leacock KA, Horwitz N, Beggs AH, Wagers AJ, Sabeti PC. Cell. 2021 Sep 16;184(19):4919-4938.e22. doi: 10.1016/j.cell.2021.08.028. Epub 2021 Sep 9. PubMed 34506722.
Backbone
  Vector backbone: pUC57-Kan
  Vector type: AAV
Growth in bacteria
  Bacterial resistance: Kanamycin, 50 μg/mL
  Growth temperature: 30°C
  Growth strain: NEB Stable
  Copy number: High Copy
Gene/Insert
  Gene/Insert name: AAV9 VP1 modified with 7mer insertion between amino acids 588 and 589 (alt name: MyoAAV 3F)
  Species: Synthetic
  Insert size (bp): 2232
  Mutation: RGDHASW insert between amino acids 588 and 589 of AAV9 VP1
  Promoter: p41
  Cloning method: Gibson Cloning
Terms and licenses: Academic/Nonprofit Terms; Industry Terms: Not Available to Industry
Depositor comments: Insert was cloned via BsiWI (5') and AgeI (3', preserved in cloning) sites
How to cite: kiCAP-AAV-MyoAAV3F was a gift from Pardis Sabeti (Addgene plasmid # 224447 ; http://n2t.net/addgene:224447 ; RRID:Addgene_224447)
