[The description below was written by a language model from this plasmid's Addgene catalogue record and pLannotate feature annotations shown in this document.]
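Description:
kiCAP-AAV-MyoAAV3F is a Rep/Cap packaging plasmid used to produce recombinant AAV carrying the MyoAAV 3F capsid, an engineered muscle-tropic variant reported to work in mice and macaques. It is catalogued on a pUC57-Kan backbone and is propagated in E. coli as a high-copy plasmid through a ColE1/pUC-type origin, with kanamycin selection from an aph(3')-Ia gene. The annotated sequence (about 9.4 kb) also carries an f1 origin, lac promoter/operator and lacZα remnants, and T3, T7 and SP6 phage promoters left over from cloning vectors. No AAV inverted terminal repeats are annotated, consistent with a helper plasmid that supplies functions in trans and is not itself packaged.

The payload is a synthetic AAV9 VP1 open reading frame of roughly 2.2 kb. It carries a seven-residue RGD-containing peptide inserted between amino acids 588 and 589, the surface-exposed position modified here to redirect tropism. The annotation tool labels this ORF by homology to the AAV2 capsid protein, but the catalogue identifies it as AAV9-derived. The recorded promoter is p41, and the partial Rep52 sequence annotated immediately upstream of VP1 is consistent with native AAV regulatory sequence driving cap.

Upstream lies a full AAV2 Rep78 coding sequence. It is followed by an rtTA3-like tetracycline transactivator fragment with VP16-derived activation repeats, a bGH polyadenylation signal, and an array of tet operator repeats annotated as tight TRE fragments just ahead of the cap region. This arrangement suggests transactivator-boosted capsid expression, although the record does not explain its role. In practice the plasmid would be co-transfected into producer cells with an ITR-flanked transgene plasmid and adenoviral helper functions to generate vectors for muscle-directed gene delivery.
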