Features (pLannotate 1.2.2; 29 found; start..end, strand, type, name):
    187..2049    +  CDS            Rep78: REP78_AAV2S - Experimental evidence at protein level: Swiss-Prot protein existence level 1. Plays an essential role in the initiation of viral DNA synthesis. Binds specifically to an inverted terminal repeat element (ITR) on the 3' and 5' ends of the viral DNA, where it cleaves a site specifically to generate a priming site for initiation of the synthesis of a complementary strand. Plays also a role as transcriptional regulator, DNA helicase and as key factors in site-specific integration of the viral genome. Regulates host PKA activity by interacting with host PRKX as a mechanism of interferi
   2152..2828    +  CDS            rtTA3 (fragment): reverse tetracycline transactivator 3 activates expression from Tet-responsive promoters in the presence of doxycycline
   2758..2868    +  CDS            VP48: 3 tandem repeats of the minimal activation domain of herpes simplex virus VP16 (Cheng et al., 2013)
   2907..2925    -  promoter       SP6 promoter: promoter for bacteriophage SP6 RNA polymerase
   2951..3175    +  polyA_signal   bGH poly(A) signal: bovine growth hormone polyadenylation signal
   3179..3200    +  promoter       SV40 promoter (fragment): SV40 enhancer and early promoter
   3236..3256    +  promoter       tight TRE promoter (fragment): Tet-responsive promoter PTight, consisting of seven tet operator sequences followed by the minimal CMV promoter
   3273..3293    +  promoter       tight TRE promoter (fragment): Tet-responsive promoter PTight, consisting of seven tet operator sequences followed by the minimal CMV promoter
   3310..3330    +  promoter       tight TRE promoter (fragment): Tet-responsive promoter PTight, consisting of seven tet operator sequences followed by the minimal CMV promoter
   3347..3367    +  promoter       tight TRE promoter (fragment): Tet-responsive promoter PTight, consisting of seven tet operator sequences followed by the minimal CMV promoter
   3384..3404    +  promoter       tight TRE promoter (fragment): Tet-responsive promoter PTight, consisting of seven tet operator sequences followed by the minimal CMV promoter
   3421..3441    +  promoter       tight TRE promoter (fragment): Tet-responsive promoter PTight, consisting of seven tet operator sequences followed by the minimal CMV promoter
   3458..3478    +  promoter       tight TRE promoter (fragment): Tet-responsive promoter PTight, consisting of seven tet operator sequences followed by the minimal CMV promoter
   3495..3515    +  promoter       tight TRE promoter (fragment): Tet-responsive promoter PTight, consisting of seven tet operator sequences followed by the minimal CMV promoter
   3521..4138    +  CDS            Rep52 (fragment): REP52_AAV2S - Experimental evidence at protein level: Swiss-Prot protein existence level 1. Plays a critical role during packaging of viral DNA into empty capsids, where they are thought to be part of the packaging motor complex. The single stranded genomic DNA is packaged in a 3' to 5' direction and requires the association between viral DNA and Rep40. Regulates host PKA activity by interacting with host PRKX as a mechanism to interfere with helper virus propagation and to promote its own replication. From Adeno-associated virus 2 (isolate Srivastava/1982) (AAV-2).
   4158..6386    +  CDS            VP1: CAPSD_AAV2S - Experimental evidence at protein level: Swiss-Prot protein existence level 1. Capsid protein self-assembles to form an icosahedral capsid with a T=1 symmetry, about 22 nm in diameter, and consisting of 60 copies of three size variants of the capsid protein VP1, VP2 and VP3 which differ in their N-terminus. The capsid encapsulates the genomic ssDNA. Binds to host cell heparan sulfate and uses host ITGA5-ITGB1 as coreceptor on the cell surface to provide virion attachment to target cell. This attachment induces virion internalization predominantly through clathrin-dependent endocyt
   6542..6570    -  misc_feature   MCS (fragment): pBluescript multiple cloning site
   6583..6601    -  promoter       T3 promoter: promoter for bacteriophage T3 RNA polymerase
   6646..6662    -  protein_bind   lac operator: The lac repressor binds to the lac operator to inhibit transcription in E. coli. This inhibition can be relieved by adding lactose or isopropyl-β-D-thiogalactopyranoside (IPTG). lac repressor encoded by lacI
   6670..6700    -  promoter       lac promoter: promoter for the E. coli lac operon
   6715..6736    -  protein_bind   CAP binding site: CAP binding activates transcription in the presence of cAMP. E. coli catabolite activator protein
   6749..6841    -  CDS            lacI (fragment): lac repressor; lacI; The lac repressor binds to the lac operator to inhibit transcription in E. coli. This inhibition can be relieved by adding lactose or isopropyl-β-D-thiogalactopyranoside (IPTG).
   7024..7612    -  rep_origin     ori: high-copy-number ColE1/pMB1/pBR322/pUC origin of replication
   7783..8592    -  CDS            KanR: aminoglycoside phosphotransferase; aph(3')-Ia; confers resistance to kanamycin in bacteria or G418 (Geneticin®) in eukaryotes
   8593..8697    -  promoter       AmpR promoter: bla
   8750..9178    -  rep_origin     f1 ori (sequence partly withheld): f1 bacteriophage origin of replication; arrow indicates direction of (+) strand synthesis
   9183..9338    -  CDS            lacZα (fragment): LacZα fragment of β-galactosidase; lacZ fragment
   9346..9364    +  promoter       T7 promoter: promoter for bacteriophage T7 RNA polymerase
   9373..9392    -  misc_feature   MCS (fragment): pBluescript multiple cloning site
>Addgene plasmid #224447 | kiCAP-AAV-MyoAAV3F | addgene full sequence | sequence record 446643 | Addgene NGS Result
TCGACACGCGTGGAGGGGTGGAGTCGTGACGTGAATTACGTCATAGGGTTAGGGAGGTCCTGTATTAGAG
GTCACGTGAGTGTTTTGCGACATTTTGCGACACCATGTGGTCACGCTGGGTATTTAAGCCCGAGTGAGCA
CGCAGGGTCTCCATTTTGAAGCGGGAGGTTTGAACGCGCAGCCGCCATGCCGGGGTTTTACGAGATTGTG
ATTAAGGTCCCCAGCGACCTTGACGAGCATCTGCCCGGCATTTCTGACAGCTTTGTGAACTGGGTGGCCG
AGAAGGAATGGGAGTTGCCGCCAGATTCTGACATGGATCTGAATCTGATTGAGCAGGCACCCCTGACCGT
GGCCGAGAAGCTGCAGCGCGACTTTCTGACGGAATGGCGCCGTGTGAGTAAGGCCCCGGAGGCTCTTTTC
TTTGTGCAATTTGAGAAGGGAGAGAGCTACTTCCACATGCACGTGCTCGTGGAAACCACCGGGGTGAAAT
CCATGGTTTTGGGACGTTTCCTGAGTCAGATTCGCGAAAAACTGATTCAGAGAATTTACCGCGGGATCGA
GCCGACTTTGCCAAACTGGTTCGCGGTCACAAAGACCAGAAATGGCGCCGGAGGCGGGAACAAGGTGGTG
GATGAGTGCTACATCCCCAATTACTTGCTCCCCAAAACCCAGCCTGAGCTCCAGTGGGCGTGGACTAATA
TGGAACAGTATTTAAGCGCCTGTTTGAATCTCACGGAGCGTAAACGGTTGGTGGCGCAGCATCTGACGCA
CGTGTCGCAGACGCAGGAGCAGAACAAAGAGAATCAGAATCCCAATTCTGATGCGCCGGTGATCAGATCA
AAAACTTCAGCCAGGTACATGGAGCTGGTCGGGTGGCTCGTGGACAAGGGGATTACCTCGGAGAAGCAGT
GGATCCAGGAGGACCAGGCCTCATACATCTCCTTCAATGCGGCCTCCAACTCGCGGTCCCAAATCAAGGC
TGCCTTGGACAATGCGGGAAAGATTATGAGCCTGACTAAAACCGCCCCCGACTACCTGGTGGGCCAGCAG
CCCGTGGAGGACATTTCCAGCAATCGGATTTATAAAATTTTGGAACTAAACGGGTACGATCCCCAATATG
CGGCTTCCGTCTTTCTGGGATGGGCCACGAAAAAGTTCGGCAAGAGGAACACCATCTGGCTGTTTGGGCC
TGCAACTACCGGGAAGACCAACATCGCGGAGGCCATAGCCCACACTGTGCCCTTCTACGGGTGCGTAAAC
TGGACCAATGAGAACTTTCCCTTCAACGACTGTGTCGACAAGATGGTGATCTGGTGGGAGGAGGGGAAGA
TGACCGCCAAGGTCGTGGAGTCGGCCAAAGCCATTCTCGGAGGAAGCAAGGTGCGCGTGGACCAGAAATG
CAAGTCCTCGGCCCAGATAGACCCGACTCCCGTGATCGTCACCTCCAACACCAACATGTGCGCCGTGATT
GACGGGAACTCAACGACCTTCGAACACCAGCAGCCGTTGCAAGACCGGATGTTCAAATTTGAACTCACCC
GCCGTCTGGATCATGACTTTGGGAAGGTCACCAAGCAGGAAGTCAAAGACTTTTTCCGGTGGGCAAAGGA
TCACGTGGTTGAGGTGGAGCATGAATTCTACGTCAAAAAGGGTGGAGCCAAGAAAAGACCCGCCCCCAGT
GACGCAGATATAAGTGAGCCCAAACGGGTGCGCGAGTCAGTTGCGCAGCCATCGACGTCAGACGCGGAAG
CTTCGATCAACTACGCGGACAGGTACCAAAACAAATGTTCTCGTCACGTGGGCATGAATCTGATGCTGTT
TCCCTGCAGACAATGCGAGAGACTGAATCAGAATTCAAATATCTGCTTCACTCACGGTGTCAAAGACTGT
TTAGAGTGCTTTCCCGTGTCAGAATCTCAACCCGTTTCTGTCGTCAAAAAGGCGTATCAGAAACTGTGCT
ACATTCATCACATCATGGGAAAGGTGCCAGACGCTTGCACTGCTTGCGACCTGGTCAATGTGGACTTGGA
TGACTGTGTTTCTGAACAATAAATGACTTAAACCAGGTATTGCTGCCGATGGTTATCTTCCAGATTGGCT
CGAGGACAACCTTAGTGAACTAGTGCCACCATGAGTCGGCTGGATAAATCTAAAGTCATAAACGGCGCTC
TGGAATTACTCAATGAAGTCGGTATCGAAGGCCTGACGACAAGGAAACTCGCTCAAAAGCTGGGAGTTGA
GCAGCCTACCCTGTACTGGCACGTGAAGAACAAGCGGGCCCTGCTCGATGCCCTGGCCATCGAGATGCTG
GACAGGCATCATACCCACTTCTGCCCCCTGGAAGGCGAGTCATGGCAAGACTTTCTGCGGAACAACGCCA
AGTCATTCCGCTGTGCTCTCCTCTCACATCGCGACGGGGCTAAAGTGCATCTCGGCACCCGCCCAACAGA
GAAACAGTACGAAACCCTGGAAAATCAGCTCGCGTTCCTGTGTCAGCAAGGCTTCTCCCTGGAGAACGCA
CTGTACGCTCTGTCCGCCGTGGGCCACTTTACACTGGGCTGCGTATTGGAGGAACAGGAGCATCAAGTAG
CAAAAGAGGAAAGAGAGACACCTACCACCGATTCTATGCCCCCACTTCTGAGACAAGCAATTGAGCTGTT
CGACCGGCAGGGAGCCGAACCTGCCTTCCTTTTCGGCCTGGAACTAATCATATGTGGCCTGGAGAAACAG
CTAAAGTGCGAAAGCGGCGGGCCGGCCGACGCCCTTGACGATTTTGACTTAGACATGCTCCCAGCCGATG
CCCTTGACGACTTTGACCTTGATATGCTGCCTGCTGACGCTCTTGACGATTTTGACCTTGACATGCTCCC
CGGGTAAATGCATGAATTCGATCTAGAGGGCCCTATTCTATAGTGTCACCTAAATGCTAGAGCTCGCTGA
TCAGCCTCGACTGTGCCTTCTAGTTGCCAGCCATCTGTTGTTTGCCCCTCCCCCGTGCCTTCCTTGACCC
TGGAAGGTGCCACTCCCACTGTCCTTTCCTAATAAAATGAGGAAATTGCATCGCATTGTCTGAGTAGGTG
TCATTCTATTCTGGGGGGTGGGGTGGGGCAGGACAGCAAGGGGGAGGATTGGGAAGACAATAGCAGGCAT
GCTGGGGATGCGGTGGGCTCTATGGCTTCTGAGGCGGAAAGAACCAGCTGGGGCTCGAATCAAGCTATCA
AGTGCCACCTGACGTCTCCCTATCAGTGATAGAGAAGTCGACACGTCTCGAGCTCCCTATCAGTGATAGA
GAAGGTACGTCTAGAACGTCTCCCTATCAGTGATAGAGAAGTCGACACGTCTCGAGCTCCCTATCAGTGA
TAGAGAAGGTACGTCTAGAACGTCTCCCTATCAGTGATAGAGAAGTCGACACGTCTCGAGCTCCCTATCA
GTGATAGAGAAGGTACGTCTAGAACGTCTCCCTATCAGTGATAGAGAAGTCGACACGTCTCGAGCTCCCT
ATCAGTGATAGAGAAGGTACCCCCTATATAAGCAGAGAGATCTGTTCAAATTTGAACTGACTAAGCGGCT
CCCGCCAGATTTTGGCAAGATTACTAAGCAGGAAGTCAAGGACTTTTTTGCTTGGGCAAAGGTCAATCAG
GTGCCGGTGACTCACGAGTTTAAAGTTCCCAGGGAATTGGCGGGAACTAAAGGGGCGGAGAAATCTCTAA
AACGCCCACTGGGTGACGTCACCAATACTAGCTATAAAAGTCTGGAGAAGCGGGCCAGGCTCTCATTTGT
TCCCGAGACGCCTCGCAGTTCAGACGTGACTGTTGATCCCGCTCCTCTGCGACCGCTAGCTTCGATCAAC
TACGCGGACAGGTACCAAAACAAATGTTCTCGTCACGTGGGCATGAATCTGATGCTGTTTCCCTGCAGAC
AATGCGAGAGACTGAATCAGAATTCAAATATCTGCTTCACTCACGGTGTCAAAGACTGTTTAGAGTGCTT
TCCCGTGTCAGAATCTCAACCCGTTTCTGTCGTCAAAAAGGCGTATCAGAAACTGTGCTACATTCATCAC
ATCATGGGAAAGGTGCCAGACGCTTGCACTGCTTGCGACCTGGTCAATGTGGACTTGGATGACTGTGTTT
CTGAACAATAAATGACTTAAACCAGGTATGGCTGCCGATGGTTATCTTCCAGATTGGCTCGAGGACAACC
TTAGTGAAGGAATTCGCGAGTGGTGGGCTTTGAAACCTGGAGCCCCTCAACCCAAGGCAAATCAACAACA
TCAAGACAACGCTCGAGGTCTTGTGCTTCCGGGTTACAAATACCTTGGACCCGGCAACGGACTCGACAAG
GGGGAGCCGGTCAACGCAGCAGACGCGGCGGCCCTCGAGCACGACAAGGCCTACGACCAGCAGCTCAAGG
CCGGAGACAACCCGTACCTCAAGTACAACCACGCCGACGCCGAGTTCCAGGAGCGGCTCAAAGAAGATAC
GTCTTTTGGGGGCAACCTCGGGCGAGCAGTCTTCCAGGCCAAAAAGAGGCTTCTTGAACCTCTTGGTCTG
GTTGAGGAAGCGGCTAAGACGGCTCCTGGAAAGAAGAGGCCTGTAGAGCAGTCTCCTCAGGAACCGGACT
CCTCCGCGGGTATTGGCAAATCGGGTGCACAGCCCGCTAAAAAGAGACTCAATTTCGGTCAGACTGGCGA
CACAGAGTCAGTCCCAGACCCTCAACCAATCGGAGAACCTCCCGCAGCCCCCTCAGGTGTGGGATCTCTT
ACAATGGCTTCAGGTGGTGGCGCACCAGTGGCAGACAATAACGAAGGTGCCGATGGAGTGGGTAGTTCCT
CGGGAAATTGGCATTGCGATTCCCAATGGCTGGGGGACAGAGTCATCACCACCAGCACCCGAACCTGGGC
CCTGCCCACCTACAACAATCACCTCTACAAGCAAATCTCCAACAGCACATCTGGAGGATCTTCAAATGAC
AACGCCTACTTCGGCTACAGCACCCCCTGGGGGTATTTTGACTTCAACAGATTCCACTGCCACTTCTCAC
CACGTGACTGGCAGCGACTCATCAACAACAACTGGGGATTCCGGCCTAAGCGACTCAACTTCAAGCTCTT
CAACATTCAGGTCAAAGAGGTTACGGACAACAATGGAGTCAAGACCATCGCCAATAACCTTACCAGCACG
GTCCAGGTCTTCACGGACTCAGACTATCAGCTCCCGTACGTGCTCGGGTCGGCTCACGAGGGCTGCCTCC
CGCCGTTCCCAGCGGACGTTTTCATGATTCCTCAGTACGGGTATCTGACGCTTAATGATGGAAGCCAGGC
CGTGGGTCGTTCGTCCTTTTACTGCCTGGAATATTTCCCGTCGCAAATGCTAAGAACGGGTAACAACTTC
CAGTTCAGCTACGAGTTTGAGAACGTACCTTTCCATAGCAGCTACGCTCACAGCCAAAGCCTGGACCGAC
TAATGAATCCACTCATCGACCAATACTTGTACTATCTCTCAAAGACTATTAACGGTTCTGGACAGAATCA
ACAAACGCTAAAATTCAGTGTGGCCGGACCCAGCAACATGGCTGTCCAGGGAAGAAACTACATACCTGGA
CCCAGCTACCGACAACAACGTGTCTCAACCACTGTGACTCAAAACAACAACAGCGAATTTGCTTGGCCTG
GAGCTTCTTCTTGGGCTCTCAATGGACGTAATAGCTTGATGAATCCTGGACCTGCTATGGCCAGCCACAA
AGAAGGAGAGGACCGTTTCTTTCCTTTGTCTGGATCTTTAATTTTTGGCAAACAAGGAACTGGAAGAGAC
AACGTGGATGCGGACAAAGTCATGATAACCAACGAAGAAGAAATTAAAACTACTAACCCGGTAGCAACGG
AGTCCTATGGACAAGTGGCCACAAACCACCAGAGTGCCCAACGTGGTGATCATGCTTCTTGGGCACAGGC
GCAGACCGGCTGGGTTCAAAACCAAGGAATACTTCCGGGTATGGTTTGGCAGGACAGAGATGTGTACCTG
CAAGGACCCATTTGGGCCAAAATTCCTCACACGGACGGCAACTTTCACCCTTCTCCGCTGATGGGAGGGT
TTGGAATGAAGCACCCGCCTCCTCAGATCCTCATCAAAAACACACCTGTACCTGCGGATCCTCCAACGGC
CTTCAACAAGGACAAGCTGAACTCTTTCATCACCCAGTATTCTACTGGCCAAGTCAGCGTGGAGATCGAG
TGGGAGCTGCAGAAGGAAAACAGCAAGCGCTGGAACCCGGAGATCCAGTACACTTCCAACTATTACAAGT
CTAATAATGTTGAATTTGCTGTTAATACTGAAGGTGTATATAGTGAACCCCGCCCCATTGGCACCAGATA
CCTGACTCGTAATCTGTAATTGCTTGTTAATCAATAAACCGTTTAATTCGTTTCAGTTGAACTTTGGTCT
CTGCGTATTTCTTTCTTATCTAGTTTCCATGGCTACGTAGATAAGTAGCATGGCGGGTTAATCATTAACT
ACAGATATCCATCACACTGGCGGCCGCTCGACTAGAGCGGCCGCCACCGCGGTGGAGCTCCAGCTTTTGT
TCCCTTTAGTGAGGGTTAATTGCGCGCTTGGCGTAATCATGGTCATAGCTGTTTCCTGTGTGAAATTGTT
ATCCGCTCACAATTCCACACAACATACGAGCCGGAAGCATAAAGTGTAAAGCCTGGGGTGCCTAATGAGT
GAGCTAACTCACATTAATTGCGTTGCGCTCACTGCCCGCTTTCCAGTCGGGAAACCTGTCGTGCCAGCTG
CATTAATGAATCGGCCAACGCGCGGGGAGAGGCGGTTTGCGTATTGGGCGCTCTTCCGCTTCCTCGCTCA
CTGACTCGCTGCGCTCGGTCGTTCGGCTGCGGCGAGCGGTATCAGCTCACTCAAAGGCGGTAATACGGTT
ATCCACAGAATCAGGGGATAACGCAGGAAAGAACATGTGAGCAAAAGGCCAGCAAAAGGCCAGGAACCGT
AAAAAGGCCGCGTTGCTGGCGTTTTTCCATAGGCTCCGCCCCCCTGACGAGCATCACAAAAATCGACGCT
CAAGTCAGAGGTGGCGAAACCCGACAGGACTATAAAGATACCAGGCGTTTCCCCCTGGAAGCTCCCTCGT
GCGCTCTCCTGTTCCGACCCTGCCGCTTACCGGATACCTGTCCGCCTTTCTCCCTTCGGGAAGCGTGGCG
CTTTCTCATAGCTCACGCTGTAGGTATCTCAGTTCGGTGTAGGTCGTTCGCTCCAAGCTGGGCTGTGTGC
ACGAACCCCCCGTTCAGCCCGACCGCTGCGCCTTATCCGGTAACTATCGTCTTGAGTCCAACCCGGTAAG
ACACGACTTATCGCCACTGGCAGCAGCCACTGGTAACAGGATTAGCAGAGCGAGGTATGTAGGCGGTGCT
ACAGAGTTCTTGAAGTGGTGGCCTAACTACGGCTACACTAGAAGAACAGTATTTGGTATCTGCGCTCTGC
TGAAGCCAGTTACCTTCGGAAAAAGAGTTGGTAGCTCTTGATCCGGCAAACAAACCACCGCTGGTAGCGG
TGGTTTTTTTGTTTGCAAGCAGCAGATTACGCGCAGAAAAAAAGGATCTCAAGAAGATCCTTTGATCTTT
TCTACGGGGTCTGACGCTCAGTGGAACGAAAACTCACGTTAAGGGATTTTGGTCATGAGATTATCAAAAA
GGATCTTCACCTAGATCCTTTTAAATTAAAAATGAAGTTTTAAATCAATCTAAAGTATATATGAGTAAAC
TTGGTCTGACAGTTAGAAAAACTCATCGAGCATCAAATGAAACTGCAATTTATTCATATCAGGATTATCA
ATACCATATTTTTGAAAAAGCCGTTTCTGTAATGAAGGAGAAAACTCACCGAGGCAGTTCCATAGGATGG
CAAGATCCTGGTATCGGTCTGCGATTCCGACTCGTCCAACATCAATACAACCTATTAATTTCCCCTCGTC
AAAAATAAGGTTATCAAGTGAGAAATCACCATGAGTGACGACTGAATCCGGTGAGAATGGCAAAAGTTTA
TGCATTTCTTTCCAGACTTGTTCAACAGGCCAGCCATTACGCTCGTCATCAAAATCACTCGCATCAACCA
AACCGTTATTCATTCGTGATTGCGCCTGAGCGAGACGAAATACGCGATCGCTGTTAAAAGGACAATTACA
AACAGGAATCGAATGCAACCGGCGCAGGAACACTGCCAGCGCATCAACAATATTTTCACCTGAATCAGGA
TATTCTTCTAATACCTGGAATGCTGTTTTTCCGGGGATCGCAGTGGTGAGTAACCATGCATCATCAGGAG
TACGGATAAAATGCTTGATGGTCGGAAGAGGCATAAATTCCGTCAGCCAGTTTAGTCTGACCATCTCATC
TGTAACATCATTGGCAACGCTACCTTTGCCATGTTTCAGAAACAACTCTGGCGCATCGGGCTTCCCATAC
AAGCGATAGATTGTCGCACCTGATTGCCCGACATTATCGCGAGCCCATTTATACCCATATAAATCAGCAT
CCATGTTGGAATTTAATCGCGGCCTCGACGTTTCCCGTTGAATATGGCTCATACTCTTCCTTTTTCAATA
TTATTGAAGCATTTATCAGGGTTATTGTCTCATGAGCGGATACATATTTGAATGTATTTAGAAAAATAAA
CAAATAGGGGTTCCGCGCACATTTCCCCGAAAAGTGCCACCTAAATTGTAAGCGTTAATATTTTGTTAAA
ATTCGCGTTAAATTTTTGTTAAATCAGCTCATTTTTTAACCAATAGGCCGAAATCGGCAAAATCCCTTAT
AAATCAAAAGAATAGACCGAGATAGGGT
[37 nt withheld, positions 8849-8885]
AAAGAACGTGGACTCCAACGTCAAAGG
[49 nt withheld, positions 8913-8961]
T
[91 nt withheld, positions 8963-9053]
G
[124 nt withheld, positions 9055-9178]
CCCATTCGCCATTCAGGCTGCGCAACTGTTGGGAAGGGCGATCGGTGCGGGCCTCTTCGCTATTACGCCA
GCTGGCGAAAGGGGGATGTGCTGCAAGGCGATTAAGTTGGGTAACGCCAGGGTTTTCCCAGTCACGACGT
TGTAAAACGACGGCCAGTGAGCGCGCGTAATACGACTCACTATAGGGCGAATTGGGTACCGGGCCCCCCC
TCGATCGAGG
