>Addgene plasmid #224447 | kiCAP-AAV-MyoAAV3F | depositor partial sequence | sequence record 439839 | MyoAAV 3F cap
ATGGCTGCCGATGGTTATCTTCCAGATTGGCTCGAGGACAACCTTAGTGAAGGAATTCGCGAGTGGTGGG
CTTTGAAACCTGGAGCCCCTCAACCCAAGGCAAATCAACAACATCAAGACAACGCTCGAGGTCTTGTGCT
TCCGGGTTACAAATACCTTGGACCCGGCAACGGACTCGACAAGGGGGAGCCGGTCAACGCAGCAGACGCG
GCGGCCCTCGAGCACGACAAGGCCTACGACCAGCAGCTCAAGGCCGGAGACAACCCGTACCTCAAGTACA
ACCACGCCGACGCCGAGTTCCAGGAGCGGCTCAAAGAAGATACGTCTTTTGGGGGCAACCTCGGGCGAGC
AGTCTTCCAGGCCAAAAAGAGGCTTCTTGAACCTCTTGGTCTGGTTGAGGAAGCGGCTAAGACGGCTCCT
GGAAAGAAGAGGCCTGTAGAGCAGTCTCCTCAGGAACCGGACTCCTCCGCGGGTATTGGCAAATCGGGTG
CACAGCCCGCTAAAAAGAGACTCAATTTCGGTCAGACTGGCGACACAGAGTCAGTCCCAGACCCTCAACC
AATCGGAGAACCTCCCGCAGCCCCCTCAGGTGTGGGATCTCTTACAATGGCTTCAGGTGGTGGCGCACCA
GTGGCAGACAATAACGAAGGTGCCGATGGAGTGGGTAGTTCCTCGGGAAATTGGCATTGCGATTCCCAAT
GGCTGGGGGACAGAGTCATCACCACCAGCACCCGAACCTGGGCCCTGCCCACCTACAACAATCACCTCTA
CAAGCAAATCTCCAACAGCACATCTGGAGGATCTTCAAATGACAACGCCTACTTCGGCTACAGCACCCCC
TGGGGGTATTTTGACTTCAACAGATTCCACTGCCACTTCTCACCACGTGACTGGCAGCGACTCATCAACA
ACAACTGGGGATTCCGGCCTAAGCGACTCAACTTCAAGCTCTTCAACATTCAGGTCAAAGAGGTTACGGA
CAACAATGGAGTCAAGACCATCGCCAATAACCTTACCAGCACGGTCCAGGTCTTCACGGACTCAGACTAT
CAGCTCCCGTACGTGCTCGGGTCGGCTCACGAGGGCTGCCTCCCGCCGTTCCCAGCGGACGTTTTCATGA
TTCCTCAGTACGGGTATCTGACGCTTAATGATGGAAGCCAGGCCGTGGGTCGTTCGTCCTTTTACTGCCT
GGAATATTTCCCGTCGCAAATGCTAAGAACGGGTAACAACTTCCAGTTCAGCTACGAGTTTGAGAACGTA
CCTTTCCATAGCAGCTACGCTCACAGCCAAAGCCTGGACCGACTAATGAATCCACTCATCGACCAATACT
TGTACTATCTCTCAAAGACTATTAACGGTTCTGGACAGAATCAACAAACGCTAAAATTCAGTGTGGCCGG
ACCCAGCAACATGGCTGTCCAGGGAAGAAACTACATACCTGGACCCAGCTACCGACAACAACGTGTCTCA
ACCACTGTGACTCAAAACAACAACAGCGAATTTGCTTGGCCTGGAGCTTCTTCTTGGGCTCTCAATGGAC
GTAATAGCTTGATGAATCCTGGACCTGCTATGGCCAGCCACAAAGAAGGAGAGGACCGTTTCTTTCCTTT
GTCTGGATCTTTAATTTTTGGCAAACAAGGAACTGGAAGAGACAACGTGGATGCGGACAAAGTCATGATA
ACCAACGAAGAAGAAATTAAAACTACTAACCCGGTAGCAACGGAGTCCTATGGACAAGTGGCCACAAACC
ACCAGAGTGCCCAACGTGGTGATCATGCTTCTTGGGCACAGGCGCAGACCGGCTGGGTTCAAAACCAAGG
AATACTTCCGGGTATGGTTTGGCAGGACAGAGATGTGTACCTGCAAGGACCCATTTGGGCCAAAATTCCT
CACACGGACGGCAACTTTCACCCTTCTCCGCTGATGGGAGGGTTTGGAATGAAGCACCCGCCTCCTCAGA
TCCTCATCAAAAACACACCTGTACCTGCGGATCCTCCAACGGCCTTCAACAAGGACAAGCTGAACTCTTT
CATCACCCAGTATTCTACTGGCCAAGTCAGCGTGGAGATCGAGTGGGAGCTGCAGAAGGAAAACAGCAAG
CGCTGGAACCCGGAGATCCAGTACACTTCCAACTATTACAAGTCTAATAATGTTGAATTTGCTGTTAATA
CTGAAGGTGTATATAGTGAACCCCGCCCCATTGGCACCAGATACCTGACTCGTAATCTGTAA
